Addgene plasmid #168661: pDONR223 HCoV-NL63 NSP14_nostop
Purpose: Gateway-compatible Entry vector
Depositing lab: Fritz Roth. Depositing organization: Sinai Health System. Publication: A resource of human coronavirus protein-coding sequences in a flexible, multipurpose Gateway Entry clone collection. Weller B, Lin CW, Pogoutse O, Sauer M, Marin-de la Rosa N, Strobel A, Young V, Knapp JJ, Rayhan A, Falter C, Kim DK, Roth FP, Falter-Braun P. G3 (Bethesda). 2023 Jul 5;13(7):jkad105. doi: 10.1093/g3journal/jkad105. PubMed 37267226.
Backbone
  Vector backbone: pDONR223
  Backbone manufacturer: Rual et al, Genome Res. 14:2128-2135, 2004.
  Backbone size w/o insert (bp): 5005
  Vector type: Other
Growth in bacteria
  Bacterial resistance: Spectinomycin, 50 μg/mL
  Growth temperature: 37°C
  Growth strain: DH5alpha
  Copy number: Unknown
Gene/Insert
  Gene/Insert name: NSP14
  Species: Other
  Insert size (bp): 1554
  Entrez Gene: ORF1ab (a.k.a. HCNV63gp1)
  Cloning method: Gateway Cloning
  Sequencing primers: 5′ m13-For; 3′ m13-Rev
Resource information
  A portion of this plasmid was derived from a plasmid made by: Falter-Braun Lab
Terms and licenses: Academic/Nonprofit Terms; Industry Terms
How to cite: pDONR223 HCoV-NL63 NSP14_nostop was a gift from Fritz Roth (Addgene plasmid # 168661 ; http://n2t.net/addgene:168661 ; RRID:Addgene_168661)
