[The description below was written by a language model from this plasmid's Addgene catalogue record.]
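Description:
pDONR223 HCoV-NL63 NSP14_nostop is a Gateway-compatible Entry clone built on the pDONR223 donor backbone (listed as about 5 kb without insert). It is propagated in standard E. coli cloning strains such as DH5alpha under spectinomycin selection. The record lists the copy number as unknown and provides no feature table, so the origin of replication and the exact positions of backbone elements are not documented here. As an Entry vector made by Gateway cloning, its insert is expected to be flanked by attL recombination sites. These allow the open reading frame to be moved by an LR recombination reaction into any compatible Destination vector. M13 forward and reverse primer sites on either side of the insert are used for sequence verification.

The payload is a 1554 bp coding sequence for NSP14, a nonstructural protein of human coronavirus NL63 that is released by cleavage of the ORF1ab replicase polyprotein. In coronaviruses generally, nsp14 is known as a bifunctional enzyme with proofreading exoribonuclease and cap N7-methyltransferase activities. The "nostop" designation indicates that the ORF lacks a terminal stop codon, so after transfer it can be read through into C-terminal tags or fusion partners supplied by the Destination vector. The Entry clone is a shuttle and storage form of the ORF rather than an expression construct, and the record states no promoter, tag or reporter. The plasmid belongs to a collection of human coronavirus protein-coding sequences intended as a flexible resource. Such clones typically feed downstream work like protein expression, interaction screening or localisation studies, depending on the Destination vector chosen.
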