>Addgene plasmid #168661 | pDONR223 HCoV-NL63 NSP14_nostop | depositor partial sequence | sequence record 326870 | Inserted CDS without stop codon
ATGTCTAGCCAGGTTTGTGGCTTGTTTAAAAATTGTACACGCACTCCTCTTAATTTACCACCAACTCATG
CACACACTTTCTTGTCGTTGTCAGATCAGTTTAAGACTACAGGTGATTTAGCTGTTCAAATAGGTTCAAA
TAACGTTTGTACTTATGAACATGTTATATCATTTATGGGTTTTAGGTTTGATATTAGTATTCCTGGTAGT
CATAGTTTGTTTTGTACACGTGACTTTGCTATTCGTAATGTGCGTGGTTGGTTGGGTATGGATGTTGAAA
GTGCTCATGTTTGTGGCGATAACATAGGTACTAATGTTCCTTTACAGGTTGGTTTTTCAAATGGTGTTAA
TTTTGTTGTGCAAACTGAAGGTTGTGTGTCTACCAATTTTGGTGATGTTATTAAACCTGTTTGTGCAAAA
TCTCCACCAGGTGAACAATTTAGACACCTTATTCCTCTTTTACGTAAAGGACAACCTTGGTTAATTGTTC
GTAGACGCATTGTGCAAATGATATCTGATTATTTGTCCAATTTGTCTGACATTCTTGTCTTTGTTTTGTG
GGCAGGTAGTTTGGAATTAACTACAATGCGTTACTTTGTAAAAATAGGGCCAATTAAATATTGTTATTGT
GGTAATTCTGCCACTTGTTATAATTCAGTTAGTAATGAATATTGTTGTTTTAAACATGCATTGGGTTGTG
ATTATGTTTACAATCCGTATGCTTTTGATATACAACAGTGGGGTTATGTTGGTTCCTTGAGCCAAAACCA
CCACACATTCTGTAACATTCATAGAAACGAGCATGATGCCTCTGGTGATGCTGTTATGACACGTTGTTTG
GCAGTACATGATTGTTTTGTCAAAAATGTTGATTGGACTGTAACGTACCCCTTTATTGCAAATGAGAAAT
TTATCAATGGCTGTGGGCGTAATGTCCAGGGACATGTTGTTCGTGCAGCCTTGAAATTGTATAAACCTAG
TGTTATTCATGACATTGGTAATCCTAAAGGTGTACGTTGTGCTGTTACTGATGCCAAATGGTACTGTTAT
GACAAGCAACCTGTTAATAGTAATGTCAAGTTGTTGGATTATGATTATGCAACCCATGGTCAACTTGATG
GTCTTTGTTTATTCTGGAATTGTAATGTTGATATGTATCCAGAATTTTCAATTGTGTGTCGTTTTGACAC
ACGTACTCGTTCTGTTTTTAATTTAGAAGGTGTTAATGGTGGTTCTCTTTATGTTAACAAACATGCGTTT
CATACACCAGCATATGATAAACGTGCTTTTGTTAAATTAAAACCTATGCCCTTTTTTTACTTTGATGACA
GTGATTGTGATGTTGTGCAAGAACAAGTTAATTATGTACCCCTTCGCGCTAGTAGTTGTGTTACTCGTTG
TAATATAGGTGGTGCTGTTTGTTCAAAACATGCAAATTTGTATCAAAAATATGTTGAGGCATATAATACA
TTTACACAGGCAGGTTTTAACATTTGGGTACCACATAGTTTTGATGTTTATAATTTGTGGCAAATTTTTA
TTGAAACTAATTTACAATAA
